>Addgene plasmid #123795 | MTK3b_014 | addgene full sequence | sequence record 249119 | Addgene NGS Result
CAATCATGACCAAAATCCCTTAACGTGAGTTTTCGTTCCACTGAGCGTCAGACCCCGTAGAAAAGATCAA
AGGATCTTCTTGAGATCCTTTTTTTCTGCGCGTAATCTGCTGCTTGCAAACAAAAAAACCACCGCTACCA
GCGGTGGTTTGTTTGCCGGATCAAGAGCTACCAACTCTTTTTCCGAAGGTAACTGGCTTCAGCAGAGCGC
AGATACCAAATACTGTTCTTCTAGTGTAGCCGTAGTTAGGCCACCACTTCAAGAACTCTGTAGCACCGCC
TACATACCTCGCTCTGCTAATCCTGTTACCAGTGGCTGCTGCCAGTGGCGATAAGTCGTGTCTTACCGGG
TTGGACTCAAGACGATAGTTACCGGATAAGGCGCAGCGGTCGGGCTGAACGGGGGGTTCGTGCACACAGC
CCAGCTTGGAGCGAACGACCTACACCGAACTGAGATACCTACAGCGTGAGCTATGAGAAAGCGCCACGCT
TCCCGAAGGGAGAAAGGCGGACAGGTATCCGGTAAGCGGCAGGGTCGGAACAGGAGAGCGCACGAGGGAG
CTTCCAGGGGGAAACGCCTGGTATCTTTATAGTCCTGTCGGGTTTCGCCACCTCTGACTTGAGCGTCGAT
TTTTGTGATGCTCGTCAGGGGGGCGGAGCCTATGGAAAAACGCCAGCAACGCGGCCTTTTTACGGTTCCT
GGCCTTTTGCTGGCCTTTTGCTCACATGTTCTTTCCTGCGTTATCCCCTGATTCTGTGGATAACCGTAGT
CGGTCTCATTCTGGAAGCGGAGCTACTAACTTCAGCCTGCTGAAGCAGGCTGGTGACGTGGAGGAGAACC
CTGGACCTGGATCCTGAGACCAGACCAATAAAAAACGCCCGGCGGCAACCGAGCGTTCTGAACAAATCCA
GATGGAGTTCTGAGGTCATTACTGGATCTATCAACAGGAGTCCAAGCGAGCTCGATATCAAATTACGCCC
CGCCCTGCCACTCATCGCAGTACTGTTGTAATTCATTAAGCATTCTGCCGACATGGAAGCCATCACAAAC
GGCATGATGAACCTGAATCGCCAGCGGCATCAGCACCTTGTCGCCTTGCGTATAATATTTGCCCATGGTG
AAAACGGGGGCGAAGAAGTTGTCCATATTGGCCACGTTTAAATCAAAACTGGTGAAACTCACCCAGGGAT
TGGCTGAAACGAAAAACATATTCTCAATAAACCCTTTAGGGAAATAGGCCAGGTTTTCACCGTAACACGC
CACATCTTGCGAATATATGTGTAGAAACTGCCGGAAATCGTCGTGGTATTCACTCCAGAGCGATGAAAAC
GTTTCAGTTTGCTCATGGAAAACGGTGTAACAAGGGTGAACACTATCCCATATCACCAGCTCACCGTCTT
TCATTGCCATACGAAATTCCGGATGAGCATTCATCAGGCGGGCAAGAATGTGAATAAAGGCCGGATAAAA
CTTGTGCTTATTTTTCTTTACGGTCTTTAAAAAGGCCGTAATATCCAGCTGAACGGTCTGGTTATAGGTA
CATTGAGCAACTGACTGAAATGCCTCAAAATGTTCTTTACGATGCCATTGGGATATATCAACGGTGGTAT
ATCCAGTGATTTTTTTCTCCATTTTAGCTTCCTTAGCTCCTGAAAATCTCGATAACTCAAAAAATACGCC
CGGTAGTGATCTTATTTCATTATGGTGAAAGTTGGAACCTCTTACGTGCCCGAT
Features (pLannotate 1.2.2; 4 found; start..end, strand, type, name):
     80..668     +  rep_origin     ori: high-copy-number ColE1/pMB1/pBR322/pUC origin of replication
    868..902     -  terminator     lambda t0 terminator: minimal transcription terminator from phage lambda (Scholtissek and Grosse, 1987)
    976..1632    -  CDS            cat: CAT_ECOLX - Experimental evidence at protein level: Swiss-Prot protein existence level 1. This enzyme is an effector of chloramphenicol resistance in bacteria. From Escherichia coli. This protein is used as a marker in many commonly used cloning vectors, such as pACYC184.
   1633..1730    -  promoter       cat promoter: promoter of the E. coli cat gene encoding chloramphenicol acetyltransferase
