[The description below was written by a language model from this plasmid's Addgene catalogue record and pLannotate feature annotations shown in this document.]
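Description:
MTK3b_014 is a small part plasmid (about 1.7 kb) from the Mammalian Toolkit (MTK), a modular hierarchical cloning system for assembling genetic circuits for mammalian cells. It is built on the MTK0_027 part-entry backbone and, although catalogued as a mammalian expression vector, it is not itself an expression construct. It carries no mammalian promoter, terminator or selection marker, and serves purely as a bacterial storage vector for a single standardized part. Propagation in E. coli relies on a high-copy ColE1/pUC-type origin of replication. Selection is by chloramphenicol, with the cat gene encoding chloramphenicol acetyltransferase driven by its native promoter and followed by a lambda t0 transcription terminator.

The payload is the picornavirus-derived P2A peptide element, domesticated as a Type 3b part, the position the toolkit reserves for coding sequences. A 2A sequence causes ribosomal skipping during translation, so that two open reading frames joined through it are produced as separate polypeptides from one transcript. This part therefore lets users link coding sequences for co-expression from a single promoter. The insert was cloned through BsmBI sites that were destroyed in the process, consistent with Golden Gate-style part entry. The automated annotation detected only the four backbone features and did not label the short P2A insert, which presumably sits in the unannotated region between the annotated elements. The record does not detail the flanking overhangs or release sites. The plasmid is typically combined with other MTK parts, such as promoters, coding sequences and terminators, to build transcriptional units.
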