Addgene plasmid #123795: MTK3b_014
Purpose: Encodes picornavirus peptide P2A element as a Type 3b part to be used in the MTK system
Depositing lab: Hana El-Samad. Depositing organization: University of California, San Francisco (UCSF). Publication: A Toolkit for Rapid Modular Construction of Biological Circuits in Mammalian Cells. Fonseca JP, Bonny AR, Kumar GR, Ng AH, Town J, Wu QC, Aslankoohi E, Chen SY, Dods G, Harrigan P, Osimiri LC, Kistler AL, El-Samad H. ACS Synth Biol. 2019 Nov 15;8(11):2593-2606. doi: 10.1021/acssynbio.9b00322. Epub 2019 Nov 5. PubMed 31686495.
Backbone
  Vector backbone: MTK0_027
  Vector type: Mammalian Expression
Growth in bacteria
  Bacterial resistance: Chloramphenicol, 25 μg/mL
  Growth temperature: 37°C
  Growth strain: DH5alpha
  Copy number: Unknown
Gene/Insert
  Gene/Insert name: P2A
  Cloning method: Restriction Enzyme; 5′ cloning site BsmBI (destroyed during cloning); 3′ cloning site BsmBI (destroyed during cloning)
Terms and licenses: Academic/Nonprofit Terms; Industry Terms: Not Available to Industry
Depositor comments: Type 3b parts are used for coding sequences in the MTK. Please visit https://www.biorxiv.org/content/10.1101/506188v2 for BioRxiv preprint
How to cite: MTK3b_014 was a gift from Hana El-Samad (Addgene plasmid # 123795 ; http://n2t.net/addgene:123795 ; RRID:Addgene_123795)
